Addgene plasmid #176734: pYCTK030
Purpose: The plasmid is part of a GG toolkit for cell-cell communication in S. cerevisiae. This plasmid is an L0 part plasmid and contains the Bar1 gene of Candida albicans (barrier part).
Depositing lab: Victor Sourjik. Depositing organization: Max Planck Institute for Terrestrial Microbiology. Publication: Construction of multicellular yeast networks using the communication toolkit with variable specificity and attenuation. Krink N, Loechner AC, Anders A, Kahnt J, Rensing S, Hochberg G, Sourjik V. bioRxiv 2021 10.1101/2021.09.27.462023.
Backbone
  Vector backbone: pYTK001
  Vector type: Synthetic Biology
Growth in bacteria
  Bacterial resistance: Chloramphenicol, 25 μg/mL
  Growth temperature: 37°C
  Growth strain: DH5alpha
  Copy number: Low Copy
Gene/Insert
  Gene/Insert name: bar1Ca
  Species: Candida albicans
  Mutation: Codon-optimized for expression in S. cerevisiae
  Cloning method: Restriction Enzyme; 5′ cloning site BsmBI (destroyed during cloning); 3′ cloning site BsmBI (destroyed during cloning)
  Sequencing primers: 5′ CCTGGCCTTTTGCTGGCC; 3′ CCAGTAATGACCTCAGAACTC
Terms and licenses: Academic/Nonprofit Terms; Industry Terms: Not Available to Industry
Depositor comments: The gene was codon-optimized for expression in S. cervisiae and cloned into the vector using Goden Gate. The plasmid is Golden Gate Cloning compatible. Please visit https://doi.org/10.1101/2021.09.27.462023 for bioRxiv preprint.
How to cite: pYCTK030 was a gift from Victor Sourjik (Addgene plasmid # 176734 ; http://n2t.net/addgene:176734 ; RRID:Addgene_176734)
