[The description below was written by a language model from this plasmid's Addgene catalogue record and pLannotate feature annotations shown in this document.]
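Description:
pYCTK030 is a level 0 (L0) part plasmid from a Golden Gate toolkit for engineering cell-cell communication in Saccharomyces cerevisiae. It is built on the pYTK001 part-entry backbone and is a small plasmid of 2,970 nt, maintained in E. coli rather than serving as a yeast expression vector in its own right. The annotated backbone features are a ColE1/pMB1-type origin of replication, a chloramphenicol acetyltransferase (cat) gene driven by its native cat promoter for chloramphenicol selection, and a lambda t0 terminator downstream of that marker. The feature annotation describes the origin as a high-copy type, whereas the catalogue entry lists the plasmid as low copy; the record does not resolve this difference. No yeast origin, yeast selection marker, promoter or terminator for the insert is annotated, consistent with a storage plasmid that holds a single part.

The payload is bar1Ca, the Bar1 gene of Candida albicans, codon-optimized for expression in S. cerevisiae and classed in the toolkit as a "barrier" part. Bar1 is generally known as a secreted protease that degrades mating pheromone, so a part of this kind can attenuate pheromone-based signals between engineered yeast cells. The insert itself is not picked up in the automated feature table, which covers only backbone elements; it presumably lies in the unannotated region between the origin and the terminator. The gene was inserted by Golden Gate cloning through BsmBI sites that were destroyed in the process, and the plasmid remains Golden Gate compatible, so the coding part can be combined with promoter, terminator and other parts into higher-level expression cassettes for building multicellular yeast communication networks.
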