Features (pLannotate 1.2.2; 4 found; start..end, strand, type, name):
   1737..1771    -  terminator     lambda t0 terminator: minimal transcription terminator from phage lambda (Scholtissek and Grosse, 1987)
   1845..2501    -  CDS            cat: CAT_ECOLX - Experimental evidence at protein level: Swiss-Prot protein existence level 1. This enzyme is an effector of chloramphenicol resistance in bacteria. From Escherichia coli. This protein is used as a marker in many commonly used cloning vectors, such as pACYC184.
   2502..2599    -  promoter       cat promoter: promoter of the E. coli cat gene encoding chloramphenicol acetyltransferase
   2683..301     +  rep_origin     ori (across the origin): high-copy-number ColE1/pMB1/pBR322/pUC origin of replication
>Addgene plasmid #176734 | pYCTK030 | addgene full sequence | sequence record 351580 | Addgene NGS Result
GTTACCGGATAAGGCGCAGCGGTCGGGCTGAACGGGGGGTTCGTGCACACAGCCCAGCTTGGAGCGAACG
ACCTACACCGAACTGAGATACCTACAGCGTGAGCTATGAGAAAGCGCCACGCTTCCCGAAGGGAGAAAGG
CGGACAGGTATCCGGTAAGCGGCAGGGTCGGAACAGGAGAGCGCACGAGGGAGCTTCCAGGGGGAAACGC
CTGGTATCTTTATAGTCCTGTCGGGTTTCGCCACCTCTGACTTGAGCGTCGATTTTTGTGATGCTCGTCA
GGGGGGCGGAGCCTATGGAAAAACGCCAGCAACGCGGCCTTTTTACGGTTCCTGGCCTTTTGCTGGCCTT
TTGCTCACATGTTCTTTCCTGCGTTATCCCCTGATTCTGTGGATAACCGTAGTCGGTCTCATATGTTGTT
TACTATATTGTCTTTGTTAGTTCCTTCTCTAGCTGTCGCTGTCTCCAATACTGGTGGTGCTGTAAAATTA
GATCTGACAATATCTGATGAACATATGTATTATATCGAAAATTTGGCTTTAGGTACACCACCACAATTTA
TTTCGAACGTTATTGTGGATTCTGGTTCATCGGATTTGATGATTGTAGATTCCATTTATAACTTCTCCGC
TTCTTCATCTCTTTACAATTCAAATCAAACTGCCATTATGAAATACGGCTATGGTGGCCAATTCCCAGTC
TACTTCATTAATGAAACTATTAGATCAAATGATTGGAAATTAAGTAATTTATCTGTGGGTTTAGCTAACA
TTTCAGATATGGATTCATTCAGTGGTATCCTCGGTATTGGTTTCACAAGACAAGAACTATTCAAGACTAA
CTACAGTAACTTTCCATATTTATTAAAAGATCAAGGTTATACCAAGTCCGTTTTATTTAGTTTCAATGGT
CAAGACCAAAATCCATCTATTATTTTCGGAGGTATAAGCACGAATATAATTGATGGTCCATTGGTTAGAG
CTCCATTCATCAAAGTTATCTCATTTATCAACCAATTGGATTACTGGTTAATGCCAACTTTTACAGTTAA
TCAAATTAAATTGGGTGATACCATTGTTTCTAACCAAAAAACATTATATCAAATCGATAGTGGTACTAAT
GGTTTTGTTCCACCAACTCCAGTCCTAAATAATATTTTGAAAATTTTAGGTGACGATTATATTCAAGATG
ACAACGGGAATATCTATTTTGATATCAAGTACATAGAAGGTTTGAATATTACATTTTCTGTGCAAGGATA
TGATATTGGATTTCAACTTGTTGATATAGTTGGTGATACAATTGAAAGAAACTCAACTACTTTCGTGGCA
TTAAATGTGGCTTCATGTGATATCGGTTATAATGCTTATGAAGGATTATTGCCAAATTTGATTTTCAAAT
ATCATTATGCAATTTTTGACTACGATAATGCACAAATATACTTTGGTAAATACAAAAATTCTAACGGTGA
AGCTAATGTTGTTGCAGTTGAGAATGGATACCAACTTCCAGTACCAACCGTCGATGTCCCAGATGTTGAA
GATACTTATTCTGTCATTTACATTGCTGAATCTGAAACAACTGTTACCGTTGCTCCAACAGAAGTTCAAT
CTACTTACTCATCCTTTTCAATTTCCGAAGGTACCTCTAGCAACTTGACTTCCGGTTCGACATCTGATGA
TAAAATAACTTCTGTTACTTCTAATCCTCAATATTGTGGATCCTGAGACCAGACCAATAAAAAACGCCCG
GCGGCAACCGAGCGTTCTGAACAAATCCAGATGGAGTTCTGAGGTCATTACTGGATCTATCAACAGGAGT
CCAAGCGAGCTCGATATCAAATTACGCCCCGCCCTGCCACTCATCGCAGTACTGTTGTAATTCATTAAGC
ATTCTGCCGACATGGAAGCCATCACAAACGGCATGATGAACCTGAATCGCCAGCGGCATCAGCACCTTGT
CGCCTTGCGTATAATATTTGCCCATGGTGAAAACGGGGGCGAAGAAGTTGTCCATATTGGCCACGTTTAA
ATCAAAACTGGTGAAACTCACCCAGGGATTGGCTGAAACGAAAAACATATTCTCAATAAACCCTTTAGGG
AAATAGGCCAGGTTTTCACCGTAACACGCCACATCTTGCGAATATATGTGTAGAAACTGCCGGAAATCGT
CGTGGTATTCACTCCAGAGCGATGAAAACGTTTCAGTTTGCTCATGGAAAACGGTGTAACAAGGGTGAAC
ACTATCCCATATCACCAGCTCACCGTCTTTCATTGCCATACGAAATTCCGGATGAGCATTCATCAGGCGG
GCAAGAATGTGAATAAAGGCCGGATAAAACTTGTGCTTATTTTTCTTTACGGTCTTTAAAAAGGCCGTAA
TATCCAGCTGAACGGTCTGGTTATAGGTACATTGAGCAACTGACTGAAATGCCTCAAAATGTTCTTTACG
ATGCCATTGGGATATATCAACGGTGGTATATCCAGTGATTTTTTTCTCCATTTTAGCTTCCTTAGCTCCT
GAAAATCTCGATAACTCAAAAAATACGCCCGGTAGTGATCTTATTTCATTATGGTGAAAGTTGGAACCTC
TTACGTGCCCGATCAATCATGACCAAAATCCCTTAACGTGAGTTTTCGTTCCACTGAGCGTCAGACCCCG
TAGAAAAGATCAAAGGATCTTCTTGAGATCCTTTTTTTCTGCGCGTAATCTGCTGCTTGCAAACAAAAAA
ACCACCGCTACCAGCGGTGGTTTGTTTGCCGGATCAAGAGCTACCAACTCTTTTTCCGAAGGTAACTGGC
TTCAGCAGAGCGCAGATACCAAATACTGTTCTTCTAGTGTAGCCGTAGTTAGGCCACCACTTCAAGAACT
CTGTAGCACCGCCTACATACCTCGCTCTGCTAATCCTGTTACCAGTGGCTGCTGCCAGTGGCGATAAGTC
GTGTCTTACCGGGTTGGACTCAAGACGATA
