>Addgene plasmid #176734 | pYCTK030 | depositor partial sequence | sequence record 342517 | bar1Ca
ATGTTGTTTACTATATTGTCTTTGTTAGTTCCTTCTCTAGCTGTCGCTGTCTCCAATACTGGTGGTGCTG
TAAAATTAGATCTGACAATATCTGATGAACATATGTATTATATCGAAAATTTGGCTTTAGGTACACCACC
ACAATTTATTTCGAACGTTATTGTGGATTCTGGTTCATCGGATTTGATGATTGTAGATTCCATTTATAAC
TTCTCCGCTTCTTCATCTCTTTACAATTCAAATCAAACTGCCATTATGAAATACGGCTATGGTGGCCAAT
TCCCAGTCTACTTCATTAATGAAACTATTAGATCAAATGATTGGAAATTAAGTAATTTATCTGTGGGTTT
AGCTAACATTTCAGATATGGATTCATTCAGTGGTATCCTCGGTATTGGTTTCACAAGACAAGAACTATTC
AAGACTAACTACAGTAACTTTCCATATTTATTAAAAGATCAAGGTTATACCAAGTCCGTTTTATTTAGTT
TCAATGGTCAAGACCAAAATCCATCTATTATTTTCGGAGGTATAAGCACGAATATAATTGATGGTCCATT
GGTTAGAGCTCCATTCATCAAAGTTATCTCATTTATCAACCAATTGGATTACTGGTTAATGCCAACTTTT
ACAGTTAATCAAATTAAATTGGGTGATACCATTGTTTCTAACCAAAAAACATTATATCAAATCGATAGTG
GTACTAATGGTTTTGTTCCACCAACTCCAGTCCTAAATAATATTTTGAAAATTTTAGGTGACGATTATAT
TCAAGATGACAACGGGAATATCTATTTTGATATCAAGTACATAGAAGGTTTGAATATTACATTTTCTGTG
CAAGGATATGATATTGGATTTCAACTTGTTGATATAGTTGGTGATACAATTGAAAGAAACTCAACTACTT
TCGTGGCATTAAATGTGGCTTCATGTGATATCGGTTATAATGCTTATGAAGGATTATTGCCAAATTTGAT
TTTCAAATATCATTATGCAATTTTTGACTACGATAATGCACAAATATACTTTGGTAAATACAAAAATTCT
AACGGTGAAGCTAATGTTGTTGCAGTTGAGAATGGATACCAACTTCCAGTACCAACCGTCGATGTCCCAG
ATGTTGAAGATACTTATTCTGTCATTTACATTGCTGAATCTGAAACAACTGTTACCGTTGCTCCAACAGA
AGTTCAATCTACTTACTCATCCTTTTCAATTTCCGAAGGTACCTCTAGCAACTTGACTTCCGGTTCGACA
TCTGATGATAAAATAACTTCTGTTACTTCTAATCCTCAATATTGT
